>Addgene plasmid #189985 | pDB2-hCRY2-Luciferase-CD4-bla | addgene full sequence | sequence record 383200 | Addgene NGS Result
ATTTCCCCGAAAAGTGCCACCTGACGTCTAAGAAACCATTATTATCATGACATTAACCTATAAAAATAGG
CGTATCACGAGGCCCTTTCGTCTCGCGCGTTTCGGTGATGACGGTGAAAACCTCTGACACATGCAGCTCC
CGGAGACGGTCACAGCTTGTCTGTAAGCGGATGCCGGGAGCAGACAAGCCCGTCAGGGCGCGTCAGCGGG
TGTTGGCGGGTGTCGGGGCTGGCTTAACTATGCGGCATCAGAGCAGATTGTACTGAGAGTGCACCATATG
GGCCGGCCCTTAAGGTTTAAACAGGAACCGAAGGGAGGTCAGTGTAGCGGCATGTCCCAGTGAGGAGCTG
GAATGAGATGAGGACAAGATACAGCATGAGCAGCATGTGGCAGGCCTGATGTCCGAGACGAGGACTAGGA
TTCAGCCTTCAGTGCACTGAAGGATGGTCAGTAGGGCAGGGCATGATTGGACTTAGGTCTGAAAAAGCTC
CCTGGCCTGCTGGGTGGAGATTGGACAGTGTAGGCCGGAGCGGGCACAGGGAGGCCAGAGAGGAGGCAGC
ACAGACAGGGTGGTGGCCGCAAGGAGAAAGACTGGACAGATTCGCTGCATTCGGAGCCTCTTCCCTTCTT
GGGGATGAAGATGAGTAACATGAGATGGGAAGAACACGGGTTTTTCTAGTTGGCCCAGCTAGGCTGCCTC
CATGGGCAGCATGACTCCTCCACAGGGGCCCTGCTCTTTGCTGCTTGGGGAGGCTGATTCAGGGTTGCAG
AGGGAATGCCTCACCTTCAAAGCAGGACAGCAGGCAGGCCAAATCAGTCTCTGGCCACAGCCCATGCCAT
TTGGGGCCCAAAAGCTGGTCCTGCTACCAGCAGGCCTGCTTGGTCATGTCCTCCTTGGACATTTCCAGGC
AAAGTCACTGCTGAAAGCAAGGCCGAGGGGCAGGTCTGAGGAGCAGCATGCTGGCATTCCATTGATAAGT
GTGCTCCCTGTCCCCTAAAGAGCTGCTGCTGCATAGTGTGGGATCATTTTGGCTGCATGCACAGTCTGTG
TGACCCTTTGACACGCTTCCCTACAGGCCCAAGACCACTACCCAGTGGCCCAGCATCCCCCAAACGCAAG
CTGGAAGCAGCCGAGGAACCACCTGGTGAAGAACTCAGCAAACGGGCCCGGGTGGCAGAGTTGCCAACCC
CAGAGCTGCCGAGCAAGGATGCCACCGGTGGCGGTGGTAGCGGCGGTGGTGGCTCTGGTGGCGGTGGTTC
AACGCGTGGTGGCAGCGAAGACGCCAAAAACATAAAGAAAGGCCCGGCGCCATTCTATCCTCTAGAGGAT
GGAACCGCTGGAGAGCAACTGCATAAGGCTATGAAGAGATACGCCCTGGTTCCTGGAACAATTGCTTTTA
CAGATGCACATATCGAGGTGAACATCACGTACGCGGAATACTTCGAAATGTCCGTTCGGTTGGCAGAAGC
TATGAAACGATATGGGCTGAATACAAATCACAGAATCGTCGTATGCAGTGAAAACTCTCTTCAATTCTTT
ATGCCGGTGTTGGGCGCGTTATTTATCGGAGTTGCAGTTGCGCCCGCGAACGACATTTATAATGAACGTG
AATTGCTCAACAGTATGAACATTTCGCAGCCTACCGTAGTGTTTGTTTCCAAAAAGGGGTTGCAAAAAAT
TTTGAACGTGCAAAAAAAATTACCAATAATCCAGAAAATTATTATCATGGATTCTAAAACGGATTACCAG
GGATTTCAGTCGATGTACACGTTCGTCACATCTCATCTACCTCCCGGTTTTAATGAATACGATTTTGTAC
CAGAGTCCTTTGATCGTGACAAAACAATTGCACTGATAATGAATTCCTCTGGATCTACTGGGTTACCTAA
GGGTGTGGCCCTTCCGCATAGAACTGCCTGCGTCAGATTCTCGCATGCCAGAGATCCTATTTTTGGCAAT
CAAATCATTCCGGATACTGCGATTTTAAGTGTTGTTCCATTCCATCACGGTTTTGGAATGTTTACTACAC
TCGGATATTTGATATGTGGATTTCGAGTCGTCTTAATGTATAGATTTGAAGAAGAGCTGTTTTTACGATC
CCTTCAGGATTACAAAATTCAAAGTGCGTTGCTAGTACCAACCCTATTTTCATTCTTCGCCAAAAGCACT
CTGATTGACAAATACGATTTATCTAATTTACACGAAATTGCTTCTGGGGGCGCACCTCTTTCGAAAGAAG
TCGGGGAAGCGGTTGCAAAACGCTTCCATCTTCCAGGGATACGACAAGGATATGGGCTCACTGAGACTAC
ATCAGCTATTCTGATTACACCCGAGGGGGATGATAAACCGGGCGCGGTCGGTAAAGTTGTTCCATTTTTT
GAAGCGAAGGTTGTGGATCTGGATACCGGGAAAACGCTGGGCGTTAATCAGAGAGGCGAATTATGTGTCA
GAGGACCTATGATTATGTCCGGTTATGTAAACAATCCGGAAGCGACCAACGCCTTGATTGACAAGGATGG
ATGGCTACATTCTGGAGACATAGCTTACTGGGACGAAGACGAACACTTCTTCATAGTTGACCGCTTGAAG
TCTTTAATTAAATACAAAGGATATCAGGTGGCCCCCGCTGAATTGGAATCGATATTGTTACAACACCCCA
ACATCTTCGACGCGGGCGTGGCAGGTCTTCCCGACGATGACGCCGGTGAACTTCCCGCCGCCGTTGTTGT
TTTGGAGCACGGAAAGACGATGACGGAAAAAGAGATCGTGGATTACGTCGCCAGTCAAGTAACAACCGCG
AAAAAGTTGCGCGGAGGAGTTGTGTTTGTGGACGAAGTACCGAAAGGTCTTACCGGAAAACTCGACGCAA
GAAAAATCAGAGAGATCCTCATAAAGGCCAAGAAGGGCGGAAAGTCCAAATTGACTAGTGACTACAAAGA
CCATGACGGTGATTATAAAGATCATGACATCGATTACAAGGATGACGATGACAAGTTAGATCTAATAACT
TCGTATAGCATACATTATACGAAGTTATTTTGAATAAAATATCTTTATTTTCATTACATCTGTGTGTTGG
TTTTTTGTGTTGAGCTGATTTAACAAAAATTTAACGCTGTGGAATGTGTGTCAGTTAGGGTGTGGAAAGT
CCCCAGGCTCCCCAGGCAGGCAGAAGTATGCAAAGCATGCATCTCAATTAGTCAGCAACCAGGTGTGGAA
AGTCCCCAGGCTCCCCAGCAGGCAGAAGTATGCAAAGCATGCATCTCAATTAGTCAGCAACCATAGTCCC
GCCCCTAACTCCGCCCATCCCGCCCCTAACTCCGCCCAGTTCCGCCCATTCTCCGCCCCATGGCTGACTA
ATTTTTTTTATTTATGCAGAGGCCGAGGCCGCCTCTGCCTCTGAGCTATTCCAGAAGTAGTGAGGAGGCT
TTTTTGGAGGCCTAGGCTTTTGCAAAAAGCTATTGTATATCCATTTTCGGATCTGATCAGCACTGAGCAG
GTACCGCCACCATGGTGAGCAAGGGCGAGGAGCTGTTCACCGGGGTGGTGCCCATCCTGGTCGAGCTGGA
CGGCGACGTAAACGGCCACAAGTTCAGCGTGTCCGGCGAGGGCGAGGGCGATGCCACCTACGGCAAGCTG
ACCCTGAAGTTCATCTGCACCACCGGCAAGCTGCCCGTGCCCTGGCCCACCCTCGTGACCACCCTGACCT
GGGGCGTGCAGTGCTTCGCCCGCTACCCCGACCACATGAAGCAGCACGACTTCTTCAAGTCCGCCATGCC
CGAAGGCTACGTCCAGGAGCGCACCATCTTCTTCAAGGACGACGGCAACTACAAGACCCGCGCCGAGGTG
AAGTTCGAGGGCGACACCCTGGTGAACCGCATCGAGCTGAAGGGCATCGACTTCAAGGAGGACGGCAACA
TCCTGGGGCACAAGCTGGAGTACAACGCCATCAGCGACAACGTCTATATCACCGCCGACAAGCAGAAGAA
CGGCATCAAGGCCAACTTCAAGATCCGCCACAACATCGAGGACGGCAGCGTGCAGCTCGCCGACCACTAC
CAGCAGAACACCCCCATCGGCGACGGCCCCGTGCTGCTGCCCGACAACCACTACCTGAGCACCCAGTCCA
AGCTGAGCAAAGACCCCAACGAGAAGCGCGATCACATGGTCCTGCTGGAGTTCGTGACCGCCGCCGGGAT
CACTCTCGGCATGGACGAGCTGTACAAGGAATTCGGAAGCGGAGCTACTAACTTCAGCCTGCTGAAGCAG
GCTGGAGACGTGGAGGAGAACCCTGGACCTCACGTGGCCAAGCCTTTGTCTCAAGAAGAATCCACCCTCA
TTGAAAGAGCAACGGCTACAATCAACAGCATCCCCATCTCTGAAGACTACAGCGTCGCCAGCGCAGCTCT
CTCTAGCGACGGCCGCATCTTCACTGGTGTCAATGTATATCATTTTACTGGGGGACCTTGTGCAGAACTC
GTGGTGCTGGGCACTGCTGCTGCTGCGGCAGCTGGCAACCTGACTTGTATCGTCGCGATCGGAAATGAGA
ACAGGGGCATCTTGAGCCCCTGCGGACGGTGCCGACAGGTGCTTCTCGATCTGCATCCTGGGATCAAAGC
CATAGTGAAGGACAGTGATGGACAGCCGACGGCAGTTGGGATTCGTGAATTGCTGCCCTCTGGTTATGTG
TGGGAGGGCTAACTCGAGACCCCAACTTGTTTATTGCAGCTTATAATGGTTACAAATAAAGCAATAGCAT
CACAAATTTCACAAATAAAGCATTTTTTTCACTGCATTCTAGTTGTGGTTTGTCCAAACTCATCAATGTA
TCTTATCATGTCTGTATAGAAGTTCCTATTCCGAAGTTCCTATTCTTCAAATAGTATAGGAACTTCATAA
CTTCGTATAGCATACATTATACGAAGTTATTTGATTAATTAAGCGATCGCGGATGCCTGAGAGTGAGTGA
CAGCAGCCTAGATTCAACCTCACGAACGAAGTTGGGAGTGGGGGGGCCTACTGCCCTGCCAGCTGCAGGT
TGACACATAGCACACTAGATGAAAATCTGGTGGGACCACCCAATGCTCAGCCACTAAAGCTTTACCATTT
TACAGTGGCAGCCGGGTTCCATCCTGGCTTAGGGAATGAGTACTTTCTGGTTGATATCTGTGTGACCTTT
ACCATTGGGCCGGCTATGGTGGCTCATGTATGTAATCCCAGCACTTTGGGAGGCCAAGGTGGGAGGATCG
CTTGAGGCCAGGAGTACAAGACCAACCTGGCCAAACCAACATAGTGAGACTCCATCTCTAAAAACATAAT
AATAATAATAATAATAATCTGGTGGGACTGCATGACTTTTAGGATTTCAGCTCAAAAATCCCACCATTCT
GACTTTTATCAGAGATTTAAAAGTCAAGCCCTTTTGTATTTTTTTGCCAGCTAAGGGAAAAAGGGAGGCA
TGGGGGCTGAGGGGTGGCGCTTTCTACCTATTAAAATGAGTCACACTCAAGAGAAAGAAAGCTGAGACCT
GCGTGTGAAGCAGCGGGGAAAAGGCGCATTGCAGGGTCTGAGGCTGCTCCAGGCCCCCTGCTTTCCGACA
GGCTGTGTTCTATAGGCCAGCCAGTGGAGGGCAGCACTGACCTTGAGAAGCCTGGACAGAGGGCTGTGCT
GTGTCTTACTTGGCCCAGCCCTGCCTGAGGACCAGTAGACCCAGTCTGTCATCATCTTTGCCTTTTGCGG
CCTCTCCTCCCTTCTCACCCATCCTGTGGCCTCAGCTCTGCACCTCCCTGGCAGCGCTCATCTTGGAAGC
CTCCTGAATGTCATCAAAACACTGGCTTCTCCTTTCCCAAGGGAGGAAGGGCCTTTTATGCCACTCTTGG
GGAAATGTAAATTCCTGTCCCCTCTGAGTCATCATCTCAAGCTGTTCCTTATGCACCATGTCTTCGTCAC
CTGCAGGTCAATTCCCTGGCATTATGCCCAGTACATGACCTTATGGGACTTTCCTACTTGGCAGTACATC
TACGTATTAGTCATCGCTATTACCATGGTGATGCGGTTTTGGCAGTACATCAATGGGCGTGGATAGCGGT
TTGACTCACGGGGATTTCCAAGTCTCCACCCCATTGACGTCAATGGGAGTTTGTTTTGGCACCAAAATCA
ACGGGACTTTCCAAAATGTCGTAACAACTCCGCCCCATTGACGCAAATGGGCGGTAGGCGTGTACGGTGG
GAGGTCTATATAAGCAGAGCTCGTTTAGTGAACCGTCAGATCGCCTGGAGACGCCATCCACGCTGTTTTG
ACCTCCATAGAAGACACCGGGACCGATCCAGCCTGGGGATCCACCATGAACCGGGGAGTCCCTTTTAGGC
ACTTGCTTCTGGTGCTGCAACTGGCGCTCCTCCCAGCAGCCACTCAGGGA
[543 nt withheld, positions 6421-6963]
GCCTCCAGCATAGTCTATAAGAAAGAGGGGGAACAGGTGGAGTTCTCCTTCCCACTCGCCTTTACAGTTG
AAAAGCTGACGGGCAGTGGCGAGCTGTGGTGGCAGGCGGAGAGGGCTTCCTCCTCCAAGTCTTGGATCAC
CTTTGACCTGAAGAACAAGGAAGTGTCTGTAAAACGGGTTACCCAGGACCCTAAGCTCCAGATGGGCAAG
AAGCTCCCGCTCCACCTCACCCTGCCCCAGGCCTTGCCTCAGTATGCTGGCTCTGGAAACCTCACCCTGG
CCCTTGAAGCGAAAACAGGAAAGTTGCATCAGGAAGTGAACCTGGTGGTGATGAGAGCCACTCAGCTCCA
GAAAAATTTGACCTGTGAGGTGTGGGGACCCACCTCCCCTAAGCTGATGCTGAGCTTGAAACTGGAGAAC
AAGGAGGCAAAGGTCTCGAAGCGGGAGAAGGCGGTGTGGGTGCTGAACCCTGAGGCGGGGATGTGGCAGT
GTCTGCTGAGTGACTCGGGACAGGTCCTGCTGGAATCCAACATCAAGGTTCTGCCCACATGGTCGACCCC
GGTGCAGCCAATGGCCCTGATTGTGCTGGGGGGCGTCGCCGGCCTCCTGCTTTTCATTGGGCTAGGCATC
TTCTTCTGTGTCAGGTGCCGGCACTGAAGGCGACCTGCGGATCCCACGTCACTATTGTATACTCTATATT
ATACTCTATGTTATACTCTGTAATCCTACTCAATAAACGTGTCACGCCTGTGAAACCGTACTAAGTCTCC
CGTGTCTTCTTATCACCATCAGGTGACATCCTCGCCCAGGCTGTCAATCATGCCGGTATCGATTCCAGTA
GCACCGGCCCCACGCTGACAACCCACTCTTGCAGCGTTAGCAGCGCCCCTCTTAACAAGCCGACCCCCAC
CAGCGTCGCGGTTACTAACACTCCTCTCCCCGACCTGCAGCCCAAGCTTGGCGTAATCATGGTCATAGCT
GTTTCCTGTGTGAAATTGTTATCCGCTCACAATTCCACACAACATACGAGCCGGAAGCATAAAGTGTAAA
GCCTGGGGTGCCTAATGAGTGAGCTAACTCACATTAATTGCGTTGCGCTCACTGCCCGCTTTCCAGTCGG
GAAACCTGTCGTGCCAGCTGCATTAATGAATCGGCCAACGCGCGGGGAGAGGCGGTTTGCGTATTGGGCG
CTCTTCCGCTTCCTCGCTCACTGACTCGCTGCGCTCGGTCGTTCGGCTGCGGCGAGCGGTATCAGCTCAC
TCAAAGGCGGTAATACGGTTATCCACAGAATCAGGGGATAACGCAGGAAAGAACATGTGAGCAAAAGGCC
AGCAAAAGGCCAGGAACCGTAAAAAGGCCGCGTTGCTGGCGTTTTTCCATAGGCTCCGCCCCCCTGACGA
GCATCACAAAAATCGACGCTCAAGTCAGAGGTGGCGAAACCCGACAGGACTATAAAGATACCAGGCGTTT
CCCCCTGGAAGCTCCCTCGTGCGCTCTCCTGTTCCGACCCTGCCGCTTACCGGATACCTGTCCGCCTTTC
TCCCTTCGGGAAGCGTGGCGCTTTCTCATAGCTCACGCTGTAGGTATCTCAGTTCGGTGTAGGTCGTTCG
CTCCAAGCTGGGCTGTGTGCACGAACCCCCCGTTCAGCCCGACCGCTGCGCCTTATCCGGTAACTATCGT
CTTGAGTCCAACCCGGTAAGACACGACTTATCGCCACTGGCAGCAGCCACTGGTAACAGGATTAGCAGAG
CGAGGTATGTAGGCGGTGCTACAGAGTTCTTGAAGTGGTGGCCTAACTACGGCTACACTAGAAGAACAGT
ATTTGGTATCTGCGCTCTGCTGAAGCCAGTTACCTTCGGAAAAAGAGTTGGTAGCTCTTGATCCGGCAAA
CAAACCACCGCTGGTAGCGGTGGTTTTTTTGTTTGCAAGCAGCAGATTACGCGCAGAAAAAAAGGATCTC
AAGAAGATCCTTTGATCTTTTCTACGGGGTCTGACGCTCAGTGGAACGAAAACTCACGTTAAGGGATTTT
GGTCATGAGATTATCAAAAAGGATCTTCACCTAGATCCTTTTAAATTAAAAATGAAGTTTTAAATCAATC
TAAAGTATATATGAGTAAACTTGGTCTGACAGTTACCAATGCTTAATCAGTGAGGCACCTATCTCAGCGA
TCTGTCTATTTCGTTCATCCATAGTTGCCTGACTCCCCGTCGTGTAGATAACTACGATACGGGAGGGCTT
ACCATCTGGCCCCAGTGCTGCAATGATACCGCGAGACCCACGCTCACCGGCTCCAGATTTATCAGCAATA
AACCAGCCAGCCGGAAGGGCCGAGCGCAGAAGTGGTCCTGCAACTTTATCCGCCTCCATCCAGTCTATTA
ATTGTTGCCGGGAAGCTAGAGTAAGTAGTTCGCCAGTTAATAGTTTGCGCAACGTTGTTGCCATTGCTAC
AGGCATCGTGGTGTCACGCTCGTCGTTTGGTATGGCTTCATTCAGCTCCGGTTCCCAACGATCAAGGCGA
GTTACATGATCCCCCATGTTGTGCAAAAAAGCGGTTAGCTCCTTCGGTCCTCCGATCGTTGTCAGAAGTA
AGTTGGCCGCAGTGTTATCACTCATGGTTATGGCAGCACTGCATAATTCTCTTACTGTCATGCCATCCGT
AAGATGCTTTTCTGTGACTGGTGAGTACTCAACCAAGTCATTCTGAGAATAGTGTATGCGGCGACCGAGT
TGCTCTTGCCCGGCGTCAATACGGGATAATACCGCGCCACATAGCAGAACTTTAAAAGTGCTCATCATTG
GAAAACGTTCTTCGGGGCGAAAACTCTCAAGGATCTTACCGCTGTTGAGATCCAGTTCGATGTAACCCAC
TCGTGCACCCAACTGATCTTCAGCATCTTTTACTTTCACCAGCGTTTCTGGGTGAGCAAAAACAGGAAGG
CAAAATGCCGCAAAAAAGGGAATAAGGGCGACACGGAAATGTTGAATACTCATACTCTTCCTTTTTCAAT
ATTATTGAAGCATTTATCAGGGTTATTGTCTCATGAGCGGATACATATTTGAATGTATTTAGAAAAATAA
ACAAATAGGGGTTCCGCGCAC
Features (pLannotate 1.2.2; 26 found; start..end, strand, type, name):
     92..127     +  CDS            rop (fragment): Rop protein, which maintains plasmids at low copy number; rop
    229..280     +  misc_feature   bom (fragment): basis of mobility region from pBR322
   1076..1195    +  CDS            CRY2 (fragment): CRY2_HUMAN - Also known as KIAA0658. Experimental evidence at protein level: Swiss-Prot protein existence level 1. Transcriptional repressor which forms a core component of the circadian clock. The circadian clock, an internal time-keeping system, regulates various physiological processes through the generation of approximately 24 hour circadian rhythms in gene expression, which are translated into rhythms in metabolism and behavior. It is derived from the Latin roots 'circa' (about) and 'diem' (day) and acts as an important regulator of a wide array of physiological functions including metabo
   1235..1257    +  CDS            FAPα2 (fragment): fluorogen-activating protein composed of a dimer of the L5-MG single-chain antibody fragment (Szent-Gyorgyi et al., 2008) binds malachite green derivatives to produce red fluorescence
   1277..2923    +  CDS            luciferase: firefly luciferase; luc
   2930..2995    +  CDS            3xFLAG: three tandem FLAG® epitope tags, followed by an enterokinase cleavage site
   3005..3038    +  protein_bind   loxP: Cre-mediated recombination occurs in the 8-bp core sequence (GCATACAT). Cre recombinase
   3043..3090    +  polyA_signal   poly(A) signal: synthetic polyadenylation signal
   3091..3117    +  rep_origin     f1 ori (fragment): f1 bacteriophage origin of replication; arrow indicates direction of (+) strand synthesis
   3126..3456    +  promoter       SV40 promoter: SV40 enhancer and early promoter
   3512..4228    +  CDS            mCerulean: mCerulean is a basic (constitutively fluorescent) cyan fluorescent protein published in 2005, derived from Aequorea victoria. It is reported to be a very rapidly-maturing monomer.
   4305..4702    +  CDS            BSD (fragment): blasticidin S deaminase; Aspergillus terreus BSD; confers resistance to blasticidin
   4714..4835    +  polyA_signal   SV40 poly(A) signal: SV40 polyadenylation signal
   4897..4930    +  protein_bind   loxP: Cre-mediated recombination occurs in the 8-bp core sequence (GCATACAT). Cre recombinase
   5151..5288    -  CDS            C14orf178 (fragment): CN178_HUMAN - Experimental evidence at transcript level: Swiss-Prot protein existence level 2. From Homo sapiens (Human).
   5965..6047    +  enhancer       CMV enhancer (fragment): human cytomegalovirus immediate early enhancer; contains an 18-bp deletion relative to the standard CMV enhancer
   6048..6251    +  promoter       CMV promoter: human cytomegalovirus (CMV) immediate early promoter
   6346..7617    +  CDS            CD4 (truncated) (sequence partly withheld): truncated human CD4 cell surface glycoprotein lacking the cytoplasmic tail
   7743..7904    +  CDS            UL122 (fragment): VIE2_HCMVT - Experimental evidence at protein level: Swiss-Prot protein existence level 1. Stimulates viral early and late gene expression and thus play a crucial role in the regulation of productive infection. In addition, activates quiescent cells to reenter the cell cycle and upregulates several E2F-responsive genes, which are responsible for pushing the cell into S phase. In S-phase, inhibits cellular DNA synthesis and blocks further cell cycle progression. From Human cytomegalovirus (strain Towne) (HHV-5) (Human herpesvirus 5).
   7959..7975    -  protein_bind   lac operator: The lac repressor binds to the lac operator to inhibit transcription in E. coli. This inhibition can be relieved by adding lactose or isopropyl-β-D-thiogalactopyranoside (IPTG). lac repressor encoded by lacI
   7983..8013    -  promoter       lac promoter: promoter for the E. coli lac operon
   8028..8049    -  protein_bind   CAP binding site: CAP binding activates transcription in the presence of cAMP. E. coli catabolite activator protein
   8062..8154    -  CDS            lacI (fragment): lac repressor; lacI; The lac repressor binds to the lac operator to inhibit transcription in E. coli. This inhibition can be relieved by adding lactose or isopropyl-β-D-thiogalactopyranoside (IPTG).
   8337..8925    -  rep_origin     ori: high-copy-number ColE1/pMB1/pBR322/pUC origin of replication
   9096..9956    -  CDS            AmpR: β-lactamase; bla; confers resistance to ampicillin, carbenicillin, and related antibiotics
   9957..10061   -  promoter       AmpR promoter: bla
