[The description below was written by a language model from this plasmid's Addgene catalogue record and pLannotate feature annotations shown in this document.]
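Description:
pDB2-hCRY2-Luciferase-CD4-bla is a CRISPR homology-directed repair donor plasmid for mammalian cells, built on pDB2, a pUC57 derivative. It is maintained in E. coli at high copy through a ColE1/pUC-type origin, with ampicillin resistance from the β-lactamase gene. Its purpose is to knock firefly luciferase into the endogenous human CRY2 locus, so that the core circadian clock repressor CRY2 is expressed from its native regulatory context as a C-terminal luciferase fusion.

The payload is flanked by homology arms matching the genomic region around the CRY2 stop codon. The annotated fragment of CRY2 coding sequence marks the end of the upstream arm. The arms carry silent mutations so that the donor itself is not cut by the Cas9/sgRNA, which is supplied from a separate companion plasmid. After the CRY2 coding end and a short intervening sequence, probably a linker, comes the luciferase open reading frame, followed by a 3xFLAG epitope for detection or pull-down.

Downstream lies a loxP-flanked positive selection cassette. It begins with a synthetic poly(A) signal, and an SV40 promoter then drives mCerulean joined by P2A to blasticidin S deaminase, ending in an SV40 poly(A). Integrants can therefore be enriched by blasticidin or cyan fluorescence, and the cassette can later be excised with Cre.

Outside the homology arms, a CMV enhancer/promoter expresses truncated human CD4 lacking its cytoplasmic tail. This is a negative selection marker: correct recombination excludes it, whereas random whole-plasmid integration retains surface CD4 and such cells can be depleted. The resulting knock-in cells allow bioluminescence monitoring of endogenous CRY2 protein dynamics in circadian studies.
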