Addgene plasmid #189985: pDB2-hCRY2-Luciferase-CD4-bla
Purpose: Donor Vector to integrate firefly Luciferase C-terminal into the human CRY2 Locus to express it as a fusion protein
Depositing lab: Achim Kramer. Depositing organization: Charite Universitaetsmedizin Berlin. Publication: Circadian period is compensated for repressor protein turnover rates in single cells. Gabriel CH, Del Olmo M, Rizki Widini A, Roshanbin R, Woyde J, Hamza E, Gutu NN, Zehtabian A, Ewers H, Granada A, Herzel H, Kramer A. Proc Natl Acad Sci U S A. 2024 Aug 20;121(34):e2404738121. doi: 10.1073/pnas.2404738121. Epub 2024 Aug 14. PubMed 39141353.
Backbone
  Vector backbone: pDB2, derived from pUC57
  Backbone size w/o insert (bp): 8417
  Total vector size (bp): 10064
  Modifications to backbone: regions homologous to the hCRY2 genomic region (surrounding STOP codon) flank insert + floxed positive selection cassette (mCerulean-P2A-blaR). Silent mutations to the hCRY2 genomic sequence were inserted to avoid donor vector targeting by Cas9/sgRNA. Negative Selection cassette expresses hCD4. Should be used together with Cas9/sgRNA plasmid #189989 or #189990
  Vector type: CRISPR
  Selectable markers: Blasticidin
Growth in bacteria
  Bacterial resistance: Ampicillin, 100 μg/mL
  Growth temperature: 37°C
  Growth strain: DH5alpha
  Copy number: High Copy
Gene/Insert
  Gene/Insert name: Luciferase (alt name: fLUC)
  Species: Firefly
  Insert size (bp): 1647
  Tag / fusion protein: 3xFlag (C terminal on insert)
  Cloning method: Restriction Enzyme; 5′ cloning site MluI (not destroyed); 3′ cloning site SpeI (not destroyed)
  Sequencing primers: 5′ --; 3′ --
Resource information
  A portion of this plasmid was derived from a plasmid made by: hCD4 was cloned from Addgene #35712
Terms and licenses: Academic/Nonprofit Terms; Industry Terms: Not Available to Industry
Depositor comments: Please visit https://www.biorxiv.org/content/10.1101/2024.02.06.579141v1 for bioRxiv preprint.
How to cite: pDB2-hCRY2-Luciferase-CD4-bla was a gift from Achim Kramer (Addgene plasmid # 189985 ; http://n2t.net/addgene:189985 ; RRID:Addgene_189985)
